Addgene plasmid #233883: pCS2+ Zf nhsl1b-mNeongreen
Purpose: mNeongreen tagged form of zebrafish nhsl1b. For in vitro transcription (SP6) or expression through CMV.
Depositing lab: Nicolas David. Depositing organization: CNRS UMR 7645, Laboratoire d'Optique et Biosciences, Ecole Polytechnique. Publication: Nance-Horan-syndrome-like 1b controls mesodermal cell migration by regulating protrusion and actin dynamics during zebrafish gastrulation. Escot S, Hassanein Y, Elouin A, Torres-Paz J, Mellottee L, Ignace A, David NB. Commun Biol. 2025 Feb 28;8(1):328. doi: 10.1038/s42003-025-07689-6. PubMed 40021913.
Backbone
  Vector backbone: pCS2+
  Backbone size w/o insert (bp): 4095
  Total vector size (bp): 9637
  Vector type: Mammalian Expression ; In vitro synthesis of mRNA
Growth in bacteria
  Bacterial resistance: Ampicillin, 100 μg/mL
  Growth temperature: 37°C
  Growth strain: DH5alpha
  Copy number: High Copy
Gene/Insert
  Gene/Insert name: nhsl1b (alt name: nhsl1)
  Species: D. rerio (zebrafish)
  Insert size (bp): 5546
  Entrez Gene: nhsl1b (a.k.a. gukh2, nhsl1, si:ch211-195e3.6)
  Tag / fusion protein: mNeongreen (C terminal on insert)
  Cloning method: Gibson Cloning
  Sequencing primers: 5′ tctttttgcaggatccgccaccatgccgtttcccgagaga
Terms and licenses: Academic/Nonprofit Terms; Industry Terms: Not Available to Industry
Depositor comments: Please visit https://doi.org/10.1101/2023.01.28.526006 for bioRxiv preprint.
How to cite: pCS2+ Zf nhsl1b-mNeongreen was a gift from Nicolas David (Addgene plasmid # 233883 ; http://n2t.net/addgene:233883 ; RRID:Addgene_233883)
