[The description below was written by a language model from this plasmid's Addgene catalogue record and pLannotate feature annotations shown in this document.]
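Description:
pCS2+ Zf nhsl1b-mNeongreen is a pCS2+-based plasmid that serves both as a mammalian/vertebrate expression vector and as a template for in vitro mRNA synthesis. It carries zebrafish (Danio rerio) nhsl1b, also known as nhsl1 or gukh2, fused at its C terminus to the green/yellow fluorescent protein mNeonGreen. The insert of about 5.5 kb was introduced by Gibson cloning. The plasmid is maintained in E. coli at high copy through a ColE1/pUC-type origin and selected with ampicillin via the β-lactamase gene. An f1 origin and remnants of the lac region (lac promoter and operator, lacZα and lacI fragments) are backbone leftovers with no role in expression of the fusion.

The simian cytomegalovirus IE94 enhancer/promoter lies directly upstream of an SP6 promoter, and both face the nhsl1b-mNeonGreen open reading frame. Downstream of the ORF is the SV40 polyadenylation signal, flanked by a T7 promoter fragment and a T3 promoter in the antisense orientation. This layout permits CMV-driven expression after DNA delivery, or SP6 transcription to make sense mRNA encoding the tagged protein. The automated annotation recognises only part of the nhsl1b coding region, as a match to a predicted zebrafish protein, so the full ORF is not delineated in the feature table. The sequenced record (9,502 nt) is also slightly shorter than the catalogued total size (9,637 bp).

The associated study examined nhsl1b in mesodermal cell migration, protrusion and actin dynamics during zebrafish gastrulation. This suggests the construct is used to visualise the localisation of the protein in live cells or embryos.
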