Features (pLannotate 1.2.2; 16 found; start..end, strand, type, name):
      1..19      +  promoter       SP6 promoter: promoter for bacteriophage SP6 RNA polymerase
   1332..2786    +  CDS            K1522_DANRE (fragment): Protein predicted: Swiss-Prot protein existence level 4. From Danio rerio (Zebrafish) (Brachydanio rerio).
   4767..5474    +  CDS            mNeonGreen: mNeonGreen is a basic (constitutively fluorescent) green/yellow fluorescent protein published in 2013, derived from Branchiostoma lanceolatum. It is reported to be a very rapidly-maturing monomer with moderate acid sensitivity.
   5498..5515    -  promoter       T7 promoter (fragment): promoter for bacteriophage T7 RNA polymerase
   5520..5654    -  polyA_signal   SV40 poly(A) signal: SV40 polyadenylation signal
   5767..5785    -  promoter       T3 promoter: promoter for bacteriophage T3 RNA polymerase
   5830..5846    -  protein_bind   lac operator: The lac repressor binds to the lac operator to inhibit transcription in E. coli. This inhibition can be relieved by adding lactose or isopropyl-β-D-thiogalactopyranoside (IPTG). lac repressor encoded by lacI
   5854..5884    -  promoter       lac promoter: promoter for the E. coli lac operon
   5899..5920    -  protein_bind   CAP binding site: CAP binding activates transcription in the presence of cAMP. E. coli catabolite activator protein
   5933..6025    -  CDS            lacI (fragment): lac repressor; lacI; The lac repressor binds to the lac operator to inhibit transcription in E. coli. This inhibition can be relieved by adding lactose or isopropyl-β-D-thiogalactopyranoside (IPTG).
   6208..6796    -  rep_origin     ori: high-copy-number ColE1/pMB1/pBR322/pUC origin of replication
   6967..7827    -  CDS            AmpR: β-lactamase; bla; confers resistance to ampicillin, carbenicillin, and related antibiotics
   7828..7932    -  promoter       AmpR promoter: bla
   7985..8413    -  rep_origin     f1 ori (sequence partly withheld): f1 bacteriophage origin of replication; arrow indicates direction of (+) strand synthesis
   8418..8484    -  CDS            lacZα (fragment): LacZα fragment of β-galactosidase; lacZ fragment
   8491..9468    +  promoter       CMV IE94 promoter: enhancer/promoter region of simian cytomegalovirus major immediate early transcription unit IE94
>Addgene plasmid #233883 | pCS2+ Zf nhsl1b-mNeongreen | addgene full sequence | sequence record 474490 | Addgene NGS Result
ATTTAGGTGACACTATAGAATACAAGCTACTTGTTCTTTTTGCAGGATCCGCCACCATGCCGTTTCCCGA
GAGAGCCGTTGAGCCTCAGCTGCTGTGCCGGTTGAGGGGGAGCGATGGACCCGAGAAGAGCTTTATAACA
CCGGACGGTCGCAAAGTTCGCAAACCGGTTTTGTTTTCCTCTCTGGAGGAAGTTTGTTGTCATACGTTCA
CCAGCATCCTACATCAGCTGTCCGATCTATCCCGACACGCCAGTGACATATTCCTGGGAATTGAGACTCA
AGCTGGGCTAATCTCGCACAGGACATCGAGGATTCAAGCGCGTTTGGAGAGGATACAGCACACCGTTCAA
ACGCTCGATCCAAAATCGGTTAAAATACCTGTATCTAATCTGGATGAGGAGAAAAAGTGGACCGTACACT
ACACTGCCCCATGGCACCAGCAGGAGAACGTCTTTCTGCCAGGCTCCAGACCGGCCTGTGTGGAAGATCT
TCACCGTCAGGCCAAAGTGAACCTGAAAACAGCTCTCAGAGAATGTGATAAACTGAGGAAGGATGGCTTC
CGCAGCTCGCAGTACTACTCACAGGGGCCCACTTTCTCTGGCTCCTCAAGCTCCCAACATGAGGACGAGG
ACCTTGAAGGCGATGACGCTGACAAAAAGTCCACAGCATCTTCAGGAGAGGAAGAGAAAGACTCCTGCCA
AATGAGAGCGCAAAGTCCGGCACAGGTGGAAGGAGTCGAGGTTGATGGACAAATGTCGAGCTCCAAAGCC
TCAGTCCTGCCCACTCCAGAGGAGAAGATGAGGCAACAGGCACAGGCCGTTCTCACAGATATTGTCCCTA
TCAATGTCACGGCGGCTAAAGGGCGTGGAGGAGAGCTTCGACCACAGTCCATGTTTATCCCTGGACAGTA
TTCAACACTTGGGCGAGTCATGAATGGGAATTCAACTCTGCGTCAATCTGTAACAAAAGATTCTGGCTGC
CAGACTGAGGCAGTGAAAATCGTCCCACCCTCAGTAAGGAGAATACGGGCTCAGAAGGGTCAAGGAATTG
CTGCTCAGATGGCTGGCATCTCCACCTCAGCCACAAACATCTCTTCTGTTTCTGATGGGAGCTCCACTGG
AGGTTCGATTGTTGCAATGGCACCACAGTTCGGCAATGATATCCAACGGTTTCACAGCTTGCCAAGGGGT
GCACGGGTCTCTCTAAATGCAGAGCCCATTTACAGTAGCACCCCTTTCAGAAAGGAAGACTCCTGTGCAA
AAGCACCTAAGCAGATTGGAAAATTACAAGTAGACAATACTGCAGTGCACATGAGGAATGCCCCCAGGGT
ATGTACTCAAGCCCGCCCAAAATCTCAGGAGGTGCGAGGATCTCAAAGGGAGTGGGGTTCTGTCTCGGGT
CCAGCCTGTGTAGTTTCTCCACATGCAGCCTACTCAACCTCCCTTATACCTAATGCTACTCTGTCATGTT
CTGCTGAGGTTTTTGCTCTTCACAGCAAATCAAGTCCTGGCCAGAGCCCACTTTCTGGGTCACCATACAC
TAAAGCTAGACCTCTTAGCATGGTTTCAGCTGTCAACAGTGGGAGTACAAGTAGTGTGGGCACAGGATCT
CACACCCCAGATGCAGGCATGAAAGATACCTGCAGTGAGACTGGTCAATCTGATAGCAGTTTGCACAGCC
ACAGTACCATTGCCGCAGGAACATTGTCTTCAGATGAGCAGTGGATTTACGATACTCCTGATAATGCCTT
GCCCAGAAGGACAATGACTTCCAGCTGCTCAACACCCATAAATCATCTATATAGTAGCCTTGAACGCTCC
TCAAAAGGCACAGACTCTAGTTCTCTGTACTCTATGGACAATGATGGCTACTACACTTCCATGCATCTGG
ATTCAGGCCTTAGGTCAAGAAGCCATGGTAGCGGCCATGGTCATGGCATAGGAGGAAGAGCAGTAAGACA
CAGTATGTACGAGTGCTTGGGTGAGCAAGAGGATCGAAATAGCTTGTGCAGCGACCACTCGCTATCTCGT
TCCATTTCTCTACGCAAGCCTAAGAAACCACCCCTTCCACCTGCACGCACAGACTCTCTACGGAGAAAGC
CTGGGAAAAACAGCTCTCCCTCTGCCAATATTGGGCGGTCAAATATTAGGAATGGTTCTCTTCTCAATGA
ATCATTGATTGCCACTCTCCAACAGTCACTTCAGAATGGGCTTAAAGGCAAAGGATCCTCCACGTCACCA
TCTCATAGCCCTTGTAGTGACTATGAGGACCCCTGGATGCTTCGTCCAAGGAGCCAGAGCAGCATCAGTG
CAAGTAGTAGTGGTGTATCAGCTACAGGAATGGCTCATGTATACTCCATCTGTCCCGTCACACCATCTCA
TAGTGACACAAGTAGCCTCCGTTCTGATTACGCCGACTCCTGGGGCTACTACATGGAATACCCTCGTCCA
TCTGGAGATCAGACACAGTCACCATGTACCAATTCACACTCTGCTGGACAAGTGTCTGAGATGGCAAATG
GAAGAGGCCCTCTCAATGGTAACCAGGCTAATCTTCCTGCTGTTCAGGAAGGAAGTGACATGTCTGCTAA
GCCCAGGACAGGCACCTCTTCACCGGACAGGGTACATCGGTTGACTTCTCCATCAAGTGGATACTCAAGT
CAATCAAACACTCCAACTGCTGGTACTCCCGTTCCCTCCTTCATGAGATGCATGTCCCCATCAGGCAAGC
CCAAACCAAGAGTGCCTGAAAGAAAGTCATCCTTGCTTTCATCTGTATCTATATCCTCCTCTTCCACCTC
TCTTTCATCCAACACCTCTGATTCTAATAGGAGCAATATTCCACCTCCTCCTCCTCTTCCAGCTGCCCCT
GTGGTACTTGTACCTCTTAATCCTCCATCCTTTCCTCCTCCCCTTCCACCCCCAAGCCCTGTGTGCACTG
AAGACCAGAAATTTCCACCTCCGCCACCTCCTTTACCCACAACTCCCCATCAGCAAGCATCCATGAACCC
TCTTCAAAACAATTCCTCCCCTGAATTTCCACCCCCTCCACCTCCAGAAGTGTTGACCGACCCTGCCTGT
TCAGGCTTTAATAGTTCCTTCAGCCCTCCACCACCTCCCCCTCCACCACCACTGCCTACTTATTCTCCTT
CCCAAAATCAACATTTACCCCACATGACGCCACAAACACCTTCTTCTGCCTCCTTGAAAGAAATTAAGGG
CTGTCTTAAACCAGTGAACTTAGAAGGAAGACCAGTGTTGCCTCAATCTGAGGAACCTAATAAGGTTAGC
ATGCCTTTGATTACCCCATTTGCACTGCAGAGTGTGCAGCTTCGGCCAGCAAAACGTCCAGAAAACAATG
AAGTTAGCAGGACAGACAGACCCCAAACACCAGAAAAAACTCACCCCACAGTTCCTCAGATTTCTTGTAT
ATCTCCAAATGTAAGCCTTTCATCTACAGAGCAAAAACCCTCAATCCAGCATAGCCAGGATGGCCTTGTT
GAAGCACAAACTGACTTTAGTGTAAAATCCAATTCTGATCCAACATCCTTCCTTACAAATGGGCCCATAG
ATCTTGGTGAGGCCACAGATGAAGTAGATGGTTTAAAGACTTTCCTCTCAACACAAGTGGAAAAGTCACT
AAACTCTACACCCAAGAAAAAGCCTCCAATGATTTCCAAAAAGCCCAAGTTTTCTCTTACTTTCTCCTCT
GTGGATCATGTAAGGGATTTTGTGAGTGCTGAAGGTCTGGACCCCATACCTGTGCTGGAAAAAGAGGAAG
AGACAACTGAGAAAAGTAGCTTTGACATTTCCGTACCTCCTGTAGAGATAAGAGACATTTCTCCCACAAA
TGGTGAATCTCAGGAGTTCTCACAATCCTCTGGTACCACTATTCTTGATGTAGACAAGAGCACCTCTGAA
GCAGAGGATAAAGAAGAAAGAGATGACGAAGATATAACCAGCAGCACAGGATCGTTCAGTTCTAAAGATG
ATGAAAATGGTGATGTGTTTGAATCCAGCACGTTGGACGTGGCTCAATCACCCAGCATCAACGGTGACAG
CTGTGGGGACATGGTGACCCCCACACGGCCCCGCACCACAGAGGACCTGTTTGCAGCCATTCACAGGTCG
AAGAGAAAAGTCCTGGGGCGCAAGGAATCAGAAGAGGATCGCTCCCGGGGTCCTCTATCTCCACCGGTCA
CCCCGACAGCACCGAGCCCCAGCTTGACCTCCTCTCTGCCCCGGCAATCAGGCTCCATCCAGCGCAGCCT
CCGCAAATCTGCAACCAGCAGTGACACCTTCAAGGCCCTTCTGCTAAAGAAAGGCAGTCGCTCTGAAAGC
AGTTTCCGCATGTCTGCAACCGAGATGCTGCGCAGCACCGACCCGCGCTTTCAACGCACCCGCTCCCTCG
ACTCCTCCTTTGATCCGGCGTCTCCAACATCCGAGAGCCCCTGCTCTTCTCCAGGCCGAAGCAAGAGGGT
GGCAGATGACTGGGCGCGCAATGAGGGAATGTTTTCAACTTCGCCATCTTTGATAGGCCCAAAATATGGA
CGATCCCGAACGCCACCATCTGCTGCTAGCAGCAAATACAACGCCCGCTGCCGCATCCTCAGCAGCCCCA
TGACTGTCATCTGCGAGAGGGATGGAGAACTAACCGACTGTGAAGACCCCGTTTCTCCGTCAAACACACC
CCTTCCCATCTCTCAGGACTCAAACAGCACTTTATGTGAGCAGAGCAGCAGTACCCTCCTGTGGCCACCG
GGATCCATGGTGTCTAAGGGCGAAGAGGACAACATGGCCAGCCTGCCTGCTACACACGAGCTGCACATCT
TCGGATCTATCAACGGCGTGGACTTCGACATGGTCGGACAAGGCACAGGCAACCCTAACGACGGATACGA
GGAACTGAACCTGAAAAGCACCAAGGGCGACCTGCAGTTCAGCCCATGGATTCTGGTGCCTCACATCGGA
TACGGATTCCACCAGTACCTGCCTTATCCTGACGGAATGAGCCCTTTCCAGGCCGCCATGGTGGACGGAT
CTGGATACCAGGTGCACAGAACCATGCAGTTCGAGGACGGCGCTAGCCTGACCGTGAACTACAGATACAC
CTACGAGGGCAGCCACATCAAAGGCGAGGCCCAAGTGAAAGGCACTGGATTCCCTGCTGACGGACCTGTG
ATGACCAACAGCCTGACAGCTGCCGACTGGTGCAGAAGCAAGAAAACATACCCAAACGACAAGACCATCA
TCAGCACCTTCAAGTGGTCTTACACCACCGGAAACGGAAAGAGATACAGAAGCACCGCCAGAACCACCTA
CACCTTCGCCAAGCCTATGGCCGCCAACTACCTGAAGAACCAGCCTATGTACGTGTTCAGAAAGACCGAG
CTGAAGCACAGCAAAACAGAGCTGAACTTCAAAGAGTGGCAGAAAGCCTTCACCGACGTGATGGGAATGG
ACGAGCTGTACAAGTGAGGCCTCTCGAGCCTCTAGAACTATAGTGAGTCGTATTACGTAGATCCAGACAT
GATAAGATACATTGATGAGTTTGGACAAACCACAACTAGAATGCAGTGAAAAAAATGCTTTATTTGTGAA
ATTTGTGATGCTATTGCTTTATTTGTAACCATTATAAGCTGCAATAAACAAGTTAACAACAACAATTGCA
TTCATTTTATGTTTCAGGTTCAGGGGGAGGTGTGGGAGGTTTTTTAATTCGCGGCCGCGGCGCCAATGCA
TTGGGCCCGGTACCCAGCTTTTGTTCCCTTTAGTGAGGGTTAATTGCGCGCTTGGCGTAATCATGGTCAT
AGCTGTTTCCTGTGTGAAATTGTTATCCGCTCACAATTCCACACAACATACGAGCCGGGAGCATAAAGTG
TAAAGCCTGGGGTGCCTAATGAGTGAGCTAACTCACATTAATTGCGTTGCGCTCACTGCCCGCTTTCCAG
TCGGGAAACCTGTCGTGCCAGCTGCATTAATGAATCGGCCAACGCGCGGGGAGAGGCGGTTTGCGTATTG
GGCGCTCTTCCGCTTCCTCGCTCACTGACTCGCTGCGCTCGGTCGTTCGGCTGCGGCGAGCGGTATCAGC
TCACTCAAAGGCGGTAATACGGTTATCCACAGAATCAGGGGATAACGCAGGAAAGAACATGTGAGCAAAA
GGCCAGCAAAAGGCCAGGAACCGTAAAAAGGCCGCGTTGCTGGCGTTTTTCCATAGGCTCCGCCCCCCTG
ACGAGCATCACAAAAATCGACGCTCAAGTCAGAGGTGGCGAAACCCGACAGGACTATAAAGATACCAGGC
GTTTCCCCCTGGAAGCTCCCTCGTGCGCTCTCCTGTTCCGACCCTGCCGCTTACCGGATACCTGTCCGCC
TTTCTCCCTTCGGGAAGCGTGGCGCTTTCTCATAGCTCACGCTGTAGGTATCTCAGTTCGGTGTAGGTCG
TTCGCTCCAAGCTGGGCTGTGTGCACGAACCCCCCGTTCAGCCCGACCGCTGCGCCTTATCCGGTAACTA
TCGTCTTGAGTCCAACCCGGTAAGACACGACTTATCGCCACTGGCAGCAGCCACTGGTAACAGGATTAGC
AGAGCGAGGTATGTAGGCGGTGCTACAGAGTTCTTGAAGTGGTGGCCTAACTACGGCTACACTAGAAGAA
CAGTATTTGGTATCTGCGCTCTGCTGAAGCCAGTTACCTTCGGAAAAAGAGTTGGTAGCTCTTGATCCGG
CAAACAAACCACCGCTGGTAGCGGTGGTTTTTTTGTTTGCAAGCAGCAGATTACGCGCAGAAAAAAAGGA
TCTCAAGAAGATCCTTTGATCTTTTCTACGGGGTCTGACGCTCAGTGGAACGAAAACTCACGTTAAGGGA
TTTTGGTCATGAGATTATCAAAAAGGATCTTCACCTAGATCCTTTTAAATTAAAAATGAAGTTTTAAATC
AATCTAAAGTATATATGAGTAAACTTGGTCTGACAGTTACCAATGCTTAATCAGTGAGGCACCTATCTCA
GCGATCTGTCTATTTCGTTCATCCATAGTTGCCTGACTCCCCGTCGTGTAGATAACTACGATACGGGAGG
GCTTACCATCTGGCCCCAGTGCTGCAATGATACCGCGAGACCCACGCTCACCGGCTCCAGATTTATCAGC
AATAAACCAGCCAGCCGGAAGGGCCGAGCGCAGAAGTGGTCCTGCAACTTTATCCGCCTCCATCCAGTCT
ATTAATTGTTGCCGGGAAGCTAGAGTAAGTAGTTCGCCAGTTAATAGTTTGCGCAACGTTGTTGCCATTG
CTACAGGCATCGTGGTGTCACGCTCGTCGTTTGGTATGGCTTCATTCAGCTCCGGTTCCCAACGATCAAG
GCGAGTTACATGATCCCCCATGTTGTGCAAAAAAGCGGTTAGCTCCTTCGGTCCTCCGATCGTTGTCAGA
AGTAAGTTGGCCGCAGTGTTATCACTCATGGTTATGGCAGCACTGCATAATTCTCTTACTGTCATGCCAT
CCGTAAGATGCTTTTCTGTGACTGGTGAGTACTCAACCAAGTCATTCTGAGAATAGTGTATGCGGCGACC
GAGTTGCTCTTGCCCGGCGTCAATACGGGATAATACCGCGCCACATAGCAGAACTTTAAAAGTGCTCATC
ATTGGAAAACGTTCTTCGGGGCGAAAACTCTCAAGGATCTTACCGCTGTTGAGATCCAGTTCGATGTAAC
CCACTCGTGCACCCAACTGATCTTCAGCATCTTTTACTTTCACCAGCGTTTCTGGGTGAGCAAAAACAGG
AAGGCAAAATGCCGCAAAAAAGGGAATAAGGGCGACACGGAAATGTTGAATACTCATACTCTTCCTTTTT
CAATATTATTGAAGCATTTATCAGGGTTATTGTCTCATGAGCGGATACATATTTGAATGTATTTAGAAAA
ATAAACAAATAGGGGTTCCGCGCACATTTCCCCGAAAAGTGCCACCTAAATTGTAAGCGTTAATATTTTG
TTAAAATTCGCGTTAAATTTTTGTTAAATCAGCTCATTTTTTAACCAATAGGCCGAAATCGGCAAAATCC
CTTATAAATCAAAAGAATAGACCGAGATAGGGT
[37 nt withheld, positions 8084-8120]
AAAGAACGTGGACTCCAACGTCAAAGG
[49 nt withheld, positions 8148-8196]
T
[91 nt withheld, positions 8198-8288]
G
[124 nt withheld, positions 8290-8413]
CCCATTCGCCATTCAGGCTGCGCAACTGTTGGGAAGGGCGATCGGTGCGGGCCTCTTCGCTATTACGCCA
GTCGACCGCCAATTCAATATGGCGTATATGGACTCATGCCAATTCAATATGGTGGATCTGGACCTGTGCC
AATTCAATATGGCGTATATGGACTCGTGCCAATTCAATATGGTGGATCTGGACCCCAGCCAATTCAATAT
GGCGGACTTGGCACCATGCCAATTCAATATGGCGGACCTGGCACTGTGCCAACTGGGGAGGGGTCTACTT
GGCACGGTGCCAAGTTTGAGGAGGGGTCTTGGCCCTGTGCCAAGTCCGCCATATTGAATTGGCATGGTGC
CAATAATGGCGGCCATATTGGCTATATGCCAGGATCAATATATAGGCAATATCCAATATGGCCCTATGCC
AATATGGCTATTGGCCAGGTTCAATACTATGTATTGGCCCTATGCCATATAGTATTCCATATATGGGTTT
TCCTATTGACGTAGATAGCCCCTCCCAATGGGCGGTCCCATATACCATATATGGGGCTTCCTAATACCGC
CCATAGCCACTCCCCCATTGACGTCAATGGTCTCTATATATGGTCTTTCCTATTGACGTCATATGGGCGG
TCCTATTGACGTATATGGCGCCTCCCCCATTGACGTCAATTACGGTAAATGGCCCGCCTGGCTCAATGCC
CATTGACGTCAATAGGACCACCCACCATTGACGTCAATGGGATGGCTCATTGCCCATTCATATCCGTTCT
CACGCCCCCTATTGACGTCAATGACGGTAAATGGCCCACTTGGCAGTACATCAATATCTATTAATAGTAA
CTTGGCAAGTACATTACTATTGGAAGTACGCCAGGGTACATTGGCAGTACTCCCATTGACGTCAATGGCG
GTAAATGGCCCGCGATGGCTGCCAAGTACATCCCCATTGACGTCAATGGGGAGGGGCAATGACGCAAATG
GGCGTTCCATTGACGTAAATGGGCGGTAGGCGTGCCTAATGGGAGGTCTATATAAGCAATGCTCGTTTAG
GGAACCGCCATTCTGCCTGGGGACGTCGGAGCAAGCTTG
